>Addgene plasmid #64322 | pTLR repair vector | addgene full sequence | sequence record 258698 | Addgene NGS Result
ATGGTGAGCAAGGGCGAGGAGCTGTTCACCGGGGTGGTGCCCATCCTGGTCGAGCTGGACGGCGACGTAA
ACGGCCACAAGTTCAGCGTGTCCGGCGAGGGCGAGGGCGATGCCACCTACGGCAAGCTGACCCTGAAGCT
GATCTGCACCACCGGCAAGCTGCCCGTGCCCTGGCCCACCCTCGTGACCACCCTGGGCTACGGCCTGCAG
TGCTTCGCCCGCTACCCCGACCACATGAAGCAGCACGACTTCTTCAAGTCCGCCATGCCCGAAGGCTACG
TCCAGGAGCGCACCATCTTCTTCAAGGACGACGGCAACTACAAGACCCGCGCCGAGGTGAAGTTCGAGGG
CGACACCCTGGTGAACCGCATCGAGCTGAAGGGCATCGACTTCAAGGAGGACGGCAACATCCTGGGGCAC
AAGCTGGAGTACAACTACAACAGCCACAACGTCTATATCACCGCCGACAAGCAGAAGAACGGCATCAAGG
CCAACTTCAAGATCCGCCACAACATCGAGGACGGCGGCGTGCAGCTCGCCGACCACTACCAGCAGAACAC
CCCCATCGGCGACGGCCCCGTGCTGCTGCCCGACAACCACTACCTGAGCTACCAGTCCGCCCTGAGCAAA
GACCCCAACGAGAAGCGCGATCACATGGTCCTGCTGGAGTTCGTGACCGCCGCCGGGATCACTCTCGGCA
TGGACGAGCTGTACAAGTAGACGCGTTGGCCACGAACTTCTCTCTGTTAAAGCAAGCAGGAGATGTTGAA
GAAAACCCCGGGCCTATGGTGTCTAAGGGCGAAGAGCTGATTAAGGAGAACATGCACATGAAGCTGTACA
TGGAGGGCACCGTGAACAACCACCACTTCAAGTGCACATCCGAGGGCGAAGGCAAGCCCTACGAGGGCAC
CCAGACCATGAGAATCAAGGTGGTCGAGGGCGGCCCTCTCCCCTTCGCCTTCGACATCCTGGCTACCAGC
TTCATGTACGGCAGCAGAACCTTCATCAACCACACCCAGGGCATCCCCGACTTCTTTAAGCAGTCCTTCC
CTGAGGGCTTCACATGGGAGAGAGTCACCACATACGAAGACGGGGGCGTGCTGACCGCTACCCAGGACAC
CAGCCTCCAGGACGGCTGCCTCATCTACAACGTCAAGATCAGAGGGGTGAACTTCCCATCCAACGGCCCT
GTGATGCAGAAGAAAACACTCGGCTGGGAGGCCAACACCGAGATGCTGTACCCCGCTGACGGCGGCCTGG
AAGGCAGAAGCGACATGGCCCTGAAGCTCGTGGGCGGGGGCCACCTGATCTGCAACTTCAAGACCACATA
CAGATCCAAGAAACCCGCTAAGAACCTCAAGATGCCCGGCGTCTACTATGTGGACCACAGACTGGAAAGA
ATCAAGGAGGCCGACAAAGAGACCTACGTCGAGCAGCACGAGGTGGCTGTGGCCAGATACTGCGACCTCC
CTAGCAAACTGGGGCACAAACTTAATTGAGCGATCGCACGCGTAAATGATTGCAGATCCACTAGTTCTAG
AGCTCGCTGATCAGCCTCGACTGTGCCTTCTAGTTGCCAGCCATCTGTTGTTTGCCCCTCCCCCGTGCCT
TCCTTGACCCTGGAAGGTGCCACTCCCACTGTCCTTTCCTAATAAAATGAGGAAATTGCATCGCATTGTC
TGAGTAGGTGTCATTCTATTCTGGGGGGTGGGGTGGGGCAGGACAGCAAGGGGGAGGATTGGGAAGACAA
TAGCAGGCATGCTGGGGATGCGGTGGGCTCTATGGCTTCTGAGGCGGAAAGAACCAGCTGGGGCTCGAGA
TCCACTAGTTCTAGCCTCGAGGCTAGAGCGGCCGCCACCGCGGTGGAGCTCCAATTCGCCCTATAGTGAG
TCGTATTACAATTCACTGGCCGTCGTTTTACAACGTCGTGACTGGGAAAACCCTGGCGTTACCCAACTTA
ATCGCCTTGCAGCACATCCCCCTTTCGCCAGCTGGCGTAATAGCGAAGAGGCCCGCACCGATCGCCCTTC
CCAACAGTTGCGCAGCCTGAATGGCGAATGGAAATTGTAAGCGTTAATATTTTGTTAAAATTCGCGTTAA
ATTTTTGTTAAATCAGCTCATTTTTTAACCAATAGGCCGAAATCGGCAAAATCCCTTATAAATCAAAAGA
ATAGACCGAGATAGGGT
[37 nt withheld, positions 2188-2224]
AAAGAACGTGGACTCCAACGTCAAAGG
[49 nt withheld, positions 2252-2300]
T
[91 nt withheld, positions 2302-2392]
G
[124 nt withheld, positions 2394-2517]
CAGGTGGCACTTTTCGGGGAAATGTGCGCGGAACCCCTATTTGTTTATTTTTCTAAATACATTCAAATAT
GTATCCGCTCATGAGACAATAACCCTGATAAATGCTTCAATAATATTGAAAAAGGAAGAGTATGAGTATT
CAACATTTCCGTGTCGCCCTTATTCCCTTTTTTGCGGCATTTTGCCTTCCTGTTTTTGCTCACCCAGAAA
CGCTGGTGAAAGTAAAAGATGCTGAAGATCAGTTGGGTGCACGAGTGGGTTACATCGAACTGGATCTCAA
CAGCGGTAAGATCCTTGAGAGTTTTCGCCCCGAAGAACGTTTTCCAATGATGAGCACTTTTAAAGTTCTG
CTATGTGGCGCGGTATTATCCCGTATTGACGCCGGGCAAGAGCAACTCGGTCGCCGCATACACTATTCTC
AGAATGACTTGGTTGAGTACTCACCAGTCACAGAAAAGCATCTTACGGATGGCATGACAGTAAGAGAATT
ATGCAGTGCTGCCATAACCATGAGTGATAACACTGCGGCCAACTTACTTCTGACAACGATCGGAGGACCG
AAGGAGCTAACCGCTTTTTTGCACAACATGGGGGATCATGTAACTCGCCTTGATCGTTGGGAACCGGAGC
TGAATGAAGCCATACCAAACGACGAGCGTGACACCACGATGCCTGTAGCAATGGCAACAACGTTGCGCAA
ACTATTAACTGGCGAACTACTTACTCTAGCTTCCCGGCAACAATTAATAGACTGGATGGAGGCGGATAAA
GTTGCAGGACCACTTCTGCGCTCGGCCCTTCCGGCTGGCTGGTTTATTGCTGATAAATCTGGAGCCGGTG
AGCGTGGGTCTCGCGGTATCATTGCAGCACTGGGGCCAGATGGTAAGCCCTCCCGTATCGTAGTTATCTA
CACGACGGGGAGTCAGGCAACTATGGATGAACGAAATAGACAGATCGCTGAGATAGGTGCCTCACTGATT
AAGCATTGGTAACTGTCAGACCAAGTTTACTCATATATACTTTAGATTGATTTAAAACTTCATTTTTAAT
TTAAAAGGATCTAGGTGAAGATCCTTTTTGATAATCTCATGACCAAAATCCCTTAACGTGAGTTTTCGTT
CCACTGAGCGTCAGACCCCGTAGAAAAGATCAAAGGATCTTCTTGAGATCCTTTTTTTCTGCGCGTAATC
TGCTGCTTGCAAACAAAAAAACCACCGCTACCAGCGGTGGTTTGTTTGCCGGATCAAGAGCTACCAACTC
TTTTTCCGAAGGTAACTGGCTTCAGCAGAGCGCAGATACCAAATACTGTTCTTCTAGTGTAGCCGTAGTT
AGGCCACCACTTCAAGAACTCTGTAGCACCGCCTACATACCTCGCTCTGCTAATCCTGTTACCAGTGGCT
GCTGCCAGTGGCGATAAGTCGTGTCTTACCGGGTTGGACTCAAGACGATAGTTACCGGATAAGGCGCAGC
GGTCGGGCTGAACGGGGGGTTCGTGCACACAGCCCAGCTTGGAGCGAACGACCTACACCGAACTGAGATA
CCTACAGCGTGAGCTATGAGAAAGCGCCACGCTTCCCGAAGGGAGAAAGGCGGACAGGTATCCGGTAAGC
GGCAGGGTCGGAACAGGAGAGCGCACGAGGGAGCTTCCAGGGGGAAACGCCTGGTATCTTTATAGTCCTG
TCGGGTTTCGCCACCTCTGACTTGAGCGTCGATTTTTGTGATGCTCGTCAGGGGGGCGGAGCCTATGGAA
AAACGCCAGCAACGCGGCCTTTTTACGGTTCCTGGCCTTTTGCTGGCCTTTTGCTCACATGTTCTTTCCT
GCGTTATCCCCTGATTCTGTGGATAACCGTATTACCGCCTTTGAGTGAGCTGATACCGCTCGCCGCAGCC
GAACGACCGAGCGCAGCGAGTCAGTGAGCGAGGAAGCGGAAGAGCGCCCAATACGCAAACCGCCTCTCCC
CGCGCGTTGGCCGATTCATTAATGCAGCTGGCACGACAGGTTTCCCGACTGGAAAGCGGGCAGTGAGCGC
AACGCAATTAATGTGAGTTAGCTCACTCATTAGGCACCCCAGGCTTTACACTTTATGCTTCCGGCTCGTA
TGTTGTGTGGAATTGTGAGCGGATAACAATTTCACACAGGAAACAGCTATGACCATGATTACGCCAAGCT
CGAAATTAACCCTCACTAAAGGGAACAAAAGCTGGTACCGGGCCCCCCCTCGAGGTCGACGGTATCGATA
AGCTTGATTAAGCCGCCACC
Features (pLannotate 1.2.2; 19 found; start..end, strand, type, name):
      1..717     +  CDS            Venus: Venus is a basic (constitutively fluorescent) yellow fluorescent protein published in 2002, derived from Aequorea victoria. It is reported to be a rapidly-maturing weak dimer with moderate acid sensitivity.
    729..781     +  CDS            P2A (fragment): 2A peptide from porcine teschovirus-1 polyprotein Eukaryotic ribosomes fail to insert a peptide bond between the Gly and Pro residues, yielding separate polypeptides.
    786..1499    +  CDS            TagRFP: monomeric derivative of red fluorescent protein from Entacmaea quadricolor (Merzlyak et al., 2007) mammalian codon-optimized
   1525..1543    -  misc_feature   MCS (fragment): pBluescript multiple cloning site
   1561..1785    +  polyA_signal   bGH poly(A) signal: bovine growth hormone polyadenylation signal
   1789..1810    +  promoter       SV40 promoter (fragment): SV40 enhancer and early promoter
   1843..1871    -  misc_feature   MCS (fragment): pBluescript multiple cloning site
   1880..1898    -  promoter       T7 promoter: promoter for bacteriophage T7 RNA polymerase
   1901..2058    +  CDS            lacZα (fragment): LacZα fragment of β-galactosidase; lacZ fragment
   2089..2517    -  rep_origin     f1 ori (sequence partly withheld): f1 bacteriophage origin of replication; arrow indicates direction of (+) strand synthesis
   2544..2648    +  promoter       AmpR promoter: bla
   2649..3509    +  CDS            AmpR: β-lactamase; bla; confers resistance to ampicillin, carbenicillin, and related antibiotics
   3680..4268    +  rep_origin     ori: high-copy-number ColE1/pMB1/pBR322/pUC origin of replication
   4451..4543    +  CDS            lacI (fragment): lac repressor; lacI; The lac repressor binds to the lac operator to inhibit transcription in E. coli. This inhibition can be relieved by adding lactose or isopropyl-β-D-thiogalactopyranoside (IPTG).
   4556..4577    +  protein_bind   CAP binding site: CAP binding activates transcription in the presence of cAMP. E. coli catabolite activator protein
   4592..4622    +  promoter       lac promoter: promoter for the E. coli lac operon
   4630..4646    +  protein_bind   lac operator: The lac repressor binds to the lac operator to inhibit transcription in E. coli. This inhibition can be relieved by adding lactose or isopropyl-β-D-thiogalactopyranoside (IPTG). lac repressor encoded by lacI
   4691..4709    +  promoter       T3 promoter: promoter for bacteriophage T3 RNA polymerase
   4721..4765    -  misc_feature   MCS (fragment): pBluescript multiple cloning site
