[The description below was written by a language model from this plasmid's Addgene catalogue record and pLannotate feature annotations shown in this document.]
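Description:
pTLR repair vector is a promoterless homology-directed repair donor built on a Bluescript cloning backbone and catalogued as an artificial targeting vector. It is intended for delivery into mammalian cells that carry the traffic light reporter (TLR). In bacteria it is maintained as a high-copy plasmid through its ColE1/pUC-type origin and selected with ampicillin via the β-lactamase gene and its native promoter. The usual Bluescript elements are also annotated: an f1 origin for single-stranded DNA production, lac promoter/operator and lacZα remnants, T3 and T7 phage promoters, and fragments of the multiple cloning site flanking the insert.

The insert consists of the coding region of Venus, a yellow fluorescent protein derived from Aequorea victoria, followed by a partial P2A ribosome-skipping peptide sequence, a TagRFP coding sequence, and a bovine growth hormone polyadenylation signal. A very short SV40 promoter fragment lies just downstream. The record lists no promoter for the insert, and the feature table shows no eukaryotic promoter upstream of Venus, so the plasmid would not be expected to express fluorescent protein on its own. Instead, its stated purpose is to supply the Venus coding region as a repair template. When a nuclease such as CRISPR-Cas9 cuts the reporter, copying of the Venus sequence from this donor by homologous recombination restores Venus fluorescence, marking homology-directed repair events. The Venus–P2A–TagRFP arrangement presumably mirrors the layout of the reporter and so provides homology on both sides of the break, although the record does not define the homology arms. Specific sequence alterations in the insert are deferred to the associated publication. That work concerned increasing the efficiency of precise Cas9-induced gene editing in mammalian cells.
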