Addgene plasmid #64322: pTLR repair vector
Purpose: Vector for repair of the traffic light reporter (TLR), providing the venus coding region
Depositing lab: Ralf Kuehn. Depositing organization: Max-Delbrueck-Centrum fuer Molekulare Medizin (MDC). Publication: Increasing the efficiency of homology-directed repair for CRISPR-Cas9-induced precise gene editing in mammalian cells. Chu VT, Weber T, Wefers B, Wurst W, Sander S, Rajewsky K, Kuhn R. Nat Biotechnol. 2015 Mar 24. doi: 10.1038/nbt.3198. PubMed 25803306.
Backbone
  Vector backbone: Bluescript
  Vector type: Artificial targeting vector
Growth in bacteria
  Bacterial resistance: Ampicillin, 100 μg/mL
  Growth temperature: 37°C
  Growth strain: DH5alpha
  Copy number: High Copy
Gene/Insert
  Gene/Insert name: Venus (alt names: Venus repair vector; pVenus donor)
  Species: Aequorea victoria
  Mutation: see publication for details
  GenBank ID: L29345.1
  Promoter: none
  Cloning method: Unknown
  Sequencing primers: 5′ M13pUC-rev; 3′ M13pUC-fwd
Terms and licenses: Academic/Nonprofit Terms; Industry Terms: Not Available to Industry
How to cite: pTLR repair vector was a gift from Ralf Kuehn (Addgene plasmid # 64322 ; http://n2t.net/addgene:64322 ; RRID:Addgene_64322)
