>Addgene plasmid #64322 | pTLR repair vector | addgene partial sequence | sequence record 111034 | M13-Rev 5'-CAGGAAACAGCTATGACC-3'
TCGAGGTCGACGGTATCGATAAGCTTGATTAAGCCGCCACCATGGTGAGCAAGGGCGAGGAGCTGTTCAC
CGGGGTGGTGCCCATCCTGGTCGAGCTGGACGGCGACGTAAACGGCCACAAGTTCAGCGTGTCCGGCGAG
GGCGAGGGCGATGCCACCTACGGCAAGCTGACCCTGAAGCTGATCTGCACCACCGGCAAGCTGCCCGTGC
CCTGGCCCACCCTCGTGACCACCCTGGGCTACGGCCTGCAGTGCTTCGCCCGCTACCCCGACCACATGAA
GCAGCACGACTTCTTCAAGTCCGCCATGCCCGAAGGCTACGTCCAGGAGCGCACCATCTTCTTCAAGGAC
GACGGCAACTACAAGACCCGCGCCGAGGTGAAGTTCGAGGGCGACACCCTGGTGAACCGCATCGAGCTGA
AGGGCATCGACTTCAAGGAGGACGGCAACATCCTGGGGCACAAGCTGGAGTACAACTACAACAGCCACAA
CGTCTATATCACCGCCGACAAGCAGAAGAACGGCATCAAGGCCAACTTCAAGATCCGCCACAACATCGAG
GACGGCGGCGTGCAGCTCGCCGACCACTACCAGCAGAACACCCCCATCGGCGACGGCCCCGTGCTGCTGC
CCGACAACCACTACCTGAGCTACCAGTCCGCCCTGAGCAAAGACCCCAACGAGAAGCGCGATCACATGGT
CCTGCTGGAGTTCGTGA
