>Addgene plasmid #64322 | pTLR repair vector | addgene partial sequence | sequence record 111035 | BGH-rev 5'-TAGAAGGCACAGTCGAGG-3'
TCATTTACGCGTGCGATCGCTCAATTAAGTTTGTGCCCCAGTTTGCTAGGGAGGTCGCAGTATCTGGCCA
CAGCCACCTCGTGCTGCTCGACGTAGGTCTCTTTGTCGGCCTCCTTGATTCTTTCCAGTCTGTGGTCCAC
ATAGTAGACGCCGGGCATCTTGAGGTTCTTAGCGGGTTTCTTGGATCTGTATGTGGTCTTGAAGTTGCAG
ATCAGGTGGCCCCCGCCCACGAGCTTCAGGGCCATGTCGCTTCTGCCTTCCAGGCCGCCGTCAGCGGGGT
ACAGCATCTCGGTGTTGGCCTCCCAGCCGAGTGTTTTCTTCTGCATCACAGGGCCGTTGGATGGGAAGTT
CACCCCTCTGATCTTGACGTTGTAGATGAGGCAGCCGTCCTGGAGGCTGGTGTCCTGGGTAGCGGTCAGC
ACGCCCCCGTCTTCGTATGTGGTGACTCTCTCCCATGTGAAGCCCTCAGGGAAGGACTGCTTAAAGAAGT
CGGGGATGCCCTGGGTGTGGTTGATGAAGGTTCTGCTGCCGTACATGAAGCTGGTAGCCAGGATGTCGAA
GGCGAAGGGGAGAGGGCCGCCCTCGACCACCTTGATTCTCATGGTCTGGGTGCCCTCGTAGGGCTTGCCT
TCGCCCTCGGATGTGCACTTGAAGTGGTGGTTGTTCACGGTGCCCTCCATGTACAGCTTCATGTGCATGT
TCTCCTTAATCAGCTCTTCGCCCTTAGACACCATA
