>Addgene plasmid #64322 | pTLR repair vector | addgene partial sequence | sequence record 112727 | EGFP-C 5'-CATGGTCCTGCTGGAGTTCGTG-3'
TAGACGCGTTGGCCACGAACTTCTCTCTGTTAAAGCAAGCAGGAGATGTTGAAGAAAACCCCGGGCCTAT
GGTGTCTAAGGGCGAAGAGCTGATTAAGGAGAACATGCACATGAAGCTGTACATGGAGGGCACCGTGAAC
AACCACCACTTCAAGTGCACATCCGAGGGCGAAGGCAAGCCCTACGAGGGCACCCAGACCATGAGAATCA
AGGTGGTCGAGGGCGGCCCTCTCCCCTTCGCCTTCGACATCCTGGCTACCAGCTTCATGTACGGCAGCAG
AACCTTCATCAACCACACCCAGGGCATCCCCGACTTCTTTAAGCAGTCCTTCCCTGAGGGCTTCACATGG
GAGAGAGTCACCACATACGAAGACGGGGGCGTGCTGACCGCTACCCAGGACACCAGCCTCCAGGACGGCT
GCCTCATCTACAACGTCAAGATCAGAGGGGTGAACTTCCCATCCAACGGCCCTGTGATGCAGAAGAAAAC
ACTCGGCTGGGAGGCCAACACCGAGATGCTGTACCCCGCTGACGGCGGCCTGGAAGGCAGAAGCGACATG
GCCCTGAAGCTCGTGGGCGGGGGCCACCTGATCTGCAACTTCAAGACCACATACAGATCCAAGAAACCCG
CTAAGAACCTCAAGATGCCCGGCGTCTACTATGTGGACCACAGACTGGAAAGAATCAAGGAGGCCGAC
